>Addgene plasmid #186466 | pET-EIN-FTO(32-505) | addgene full sequence | sequence record 365741 | Addgene NGS Result
AGTGAGACGGGCAACAGCTGATTGCCCTTCACCGCCTGGCCCTGAGAGAGTTGCAGCAAGCGGTCCACGC
TGGTTTGCCCCAGCAGGCGAAAATCCTGTTTGATGGTGGTTAACGGCGGGATATAACATGAGCTGTCTTC
GGTATCGTCGTATCCCACTACCGAGATATCCGCACCAACGCGCAGCCCGGACTCGGTAATGGCGCGCATT
GCGCCCAGCGCCATCTGATCGTTGGCAACCAGCATCGCAGTGGGAACGATGCCCTCATTCAGCATTTGCA
TGGTTTGTTGAAAACCGGACATGGCACTCCAGTCGCCTTCCCGTTCCGCTATCGGCTGAATTTGATTGCG
AGTGAGATATTTATGCCAGCCAGCCAGACGCAGACGCGCCGAGACAGAACTTAATGGGCCCGCTAACAGC
GCGATTTGCTGGTGACCCAATGCGACCAGATGCTCCACGCCCAGTCGCGTACCGTCTTCATGGGAGAAAA
TAATACTGTTGATGGGTGTCTGGTCAGAGACATCAAGAAATAACGCCGGAACATTAGTGCAGGCAGCTTC
CACAGCAATGGCATCCTGGTCATCCAGCGGATAGTTAATGATCAGCCCACTGACGCGTTGCGCGAGAAGA
TTGTGCACCGCCGCTTTACAGGCTTCGACGCCGCTTCGTTCTACCATCGACACCACCACGCTGGCACCCA
GTTGATCGGCGCGAGATTTAATCGCCGCGACAATTTGCGACGGCGCGTGCAGGGCCAGACTGGAGGTGGC
AACGCCAATCAGCAACGACTGTTTGCCCGCCAGTTGTTGTGCCACGCGGTTGGGAATGTAATTCAGCTCC
GCCATCGCCGCTTCCACTTTTTCCCGCGTTTTCGCAGAAACGTGGCTGGCCTGGTTCACCACGCGGGAAA
CGGTCTGATAAGAGACACCGGCATACTCTGCGACATCGTATAACGTTACTGGTTTCACATTCACCACCCT
GAATTGACTCTCTTCCGGGCGCTATCATGCCATACCGCGAAAGGTTTTGCGCCATTCGATGGTGTCCGGG
ATCTCGACGCTCTCCCTTATGCGACTCCTGCATTAGGAAGCAGCCCAGTAGTAGGTTGAGGCCGTTGAGC
ACCGCCGCCGCAAGGAATGGTGCATGCAAGGAGATGGCGCCCAACAGTCCCCCGGCCACGGGGCCTGCCA
CCATACCCACGCCGAAACAAGCGCTCATGAGCCCGAAGTGGCGAGCCCGATCTTCCCCATCGGTGATGTC
GGCGATATAGGCGCCAGCAACCGCACCTGTGGCGCCGGTGATGCCGGCCACGATGCGTCCGGCGTAGAGG
ATCGAGATCTCGATCCCGCGAAATTAATACGACTCACTATAGGGGAATTGTGAGCGGATAACAATTCCCC
TCTAGAAATAATTTTGTTTAACTTTAAGAAGGAGATATACCATGGGCAGCAGCCATCATCATCATCACCA
TAGCAGCATTTCAGGCATTTTAGCATCCCCGGGTATCGCTTTCGGTAAAGCTCTGCTTCTGAAAGAAGAC
GAAATTGTCATTGACCGGAAAAAAATTTCTGCCGACCAGGTTGATCAGGAAGTTGAACGTTTTCTGAGCG
GTCGTGCCAAGGCATCAGCCCAGCTGGAAACGATCAAAACGAAAGCTGGTGAAACGTTCGGTGAAGAAAA
AGAAGCCATCTTTGAAGGGCATATTATGCTGCTCGAAGATGAGGAGCTGGAGCAGGAAATCATAGCCCTG
ATTAAAGATAAGCACATGACAGCTGACGCAGCTGCTCATGAAGTTATCGAAGGTCAGGCTTCTGCCCTGG
AAGAGCTGGATGATGAATACCTGAAAGAACGTGCGGCTGACGTACGTGATATCGGTAAGCGCCTGCTGCG
CAACATCCTGGGCCTGAAGATTATCGACCTGAGCGCCATTCAGGATGAAGTCATTCTGGTTGCCGCTGAC
CTGACGCCGTCCGAAACCGCACAGCTGAACCTGAAGAAGGTGCTGGGTTTCATCACCGACGCGGGTGGCC
GTACTTCCCACACCTCTATCATGGCGCGTTCTCTGGAACTACCTGCTATCGTGGGTACCGGTAGCGTCAC
CTCTCAGGTGAAAAATGACGACTATCTGATTCTGGATGCCGTAAATAATCAGGTTTACGTCAATCCAACC
AACGAAGTTATTGATAAAATGCGCGCTGTTCAGGAGCAAGTGGCTTCTGAACATAGCAGCGAAAATCTGT
ATTTTCAGAGCACCCCGAAAGACGACGAATTTTACAAGCAATGGCAACTGAAGTACCCGAAACTGATCCT
GCGTGAAGCATCGAGCGTGAGCGAAGAACTGCATAAAGAAGTTCAAGAAGCATTTCTGACCCTGCATAAG
CACGGCTGCCTGTTCCGTGATCTGGTGCGCATTCAGGGTAAAGACCTGCTGACCCCGGTTAGCCGTATTC
TGATCGGCAACCCGGGTTGTACGTATAAGTACCTGAATACCCGCCTGTTTACGGTCCCGTGGCCGGTGAA
AGGCTCTAACATTAAGCACACCGAAGCGGAAATCGCGGCCGCATGCGAAACGTTCCTGAAACTGAATGAT
TATCTGCAGATTGAAACCATCCAAGCTCTGGAAGAACTGGCTGCGAAAGAAAAGGCTAACGAAGATGCGG
TCCCGCTGTGTATGTCAGCGGACTTTCCGCGTGTGGGCATGGGTAGCTCTTATAATGGCCAAGATGAAGT
TGACATCAAATCGCGCGCCGCATACAACGTCACGCTGCTGAATTTTATGGACCCGCAGAAAATGCCGTAT
CTGAAGGAAGAACCGTACTTCGGCATGGGTAAAATGGCGGTGTCATGGCATCACGATGAAAACCTGGTTG
ACCGTTCGGCTGTGGCGGTTTATTCATACTCGTGCGAAGGTCCGGAAGAAGAAAGTGAAGATGACTCCCA
TCTGGAAGGCCGCGATCCGGACATTTGGCACGTGGGTTTTAAAATTAGCTGGGATATTGAAACCCCGGGT
CTGGCAATCCCGCTGCATCAGGGTGACTGCTATTTTATGCTGGATGACCTGAATGCCACCCATCAGCACT
GTGTTCTGGCAGGCAGCCAACCGCGTTTCAGTTCCACGCACCGCGTCGCCGAATGTTCTACCGGTACGCT
GGATTACATTCTGCAGCGTTGCCAACTGGCACTGCAGAACGTTTGTGATGACGTCGATAATGATGACGTC
AGCCTGAAATCTTTTGAACCGGCCGTGCTGAAGCAGGGCGAAGAAATCCATAACGAAGTTGAATTCGAAT
GGCTGCGCCAGTTTTGGTTCCAAGGTAATCGTTATCGCAAATGCACCGATTGGTGGTGTCAGCCGATGGC
CCAACTGGAAGCACTGTGGAAAAAGATGGAAGGCGTGACGAACGCAGTTCTGCATGAAGTCAAACGTGAA
GGTCTGCCGGTGGAACAGCGCAACGAAATTCTGACCGCCATCCTGGCAAGTCTGACGGCTCGTCAGAATC
TGCGTCGCGAATGGCACGCGCGCTGCCAATCCCGTATTGCTCGCACCCTGCCGGCGGATCAGAAACCGGA
ATGTCGTCCGTACTGGGAAAAGGATGACGCCAGCATGCCGCTGCCGTTTGACCTGACCGACATCGTCTCT
GAACTGCGCGGCCAACTGCTGGAAGCGAAACCGTAAGAATTCGAGCTCCGTCGACAAGCTTGCGGCCGCA
CTCGAGCACCACCACCACCACCACTGAGATCCGGCTGCTAACAAAGCCCGAAAGGAAGCTGAGTTGGCTG
CTGCCACCGCTGAGCAATAACTAGCATAACCCCTTGGGGCCTCTAAACGGGTCTTGAGGAGTTTTTTGCT
GAAAGGAGGAACTATATCCGGATTGGCGAATGGG
[124 nt withheld, positions 3885-4008]
C
[91 nt withheld, positions 4010-4100]
A
[49 nt withheld, positions 4102-4150]
CCTTTGACGTTGGAGTCCACGTTCTTT
[37 nt withheld, positions 4178-4214]
ACCCTATCTCGGTCTATTCTTTTGATTTATAAGGGATTTTGCCGATTTCGGCCTATTGGTTAAAAAATGA
GCTGATTTAACAAAAATTTAACGCGAATTTTAACAAAATATTAACGCTTACAATTTAGGTGGCACTTTTC
GGGGAAATGTGCGCGGAACCCCTATTTGTTTATTTTTCTAAATACATTCAAATATGTATCCGCTCATGAG
ACAATAACCCTGATAAATGCTTCAATAATATTGAAAAAGGAAGAGTATGAGTATTCAACATTTCCGTGTC
GCCCTTATTCCCTTTTTTGCGGCATTTTGCCTTCCTGTTTTTGCTCACCCAGAAACGCTGGTGAAAGTAA
AAGATGCTGAAGATCAGTTGGGTGCACGAGTGGGTTACATCGAACTGGATCTCAACAGCGGTAAGATCCT
TGAGAGTTTTCGCCCCGAAGAACGTTTTCCAATGATGAGCACTTTTAAAGTTCTGCTATGTGGCGCGGTA
TTATCCCGTATTGACGCCGGGCAAGAGCAACTCGGTCGCCGCATACACTATTCTCAGAATGACTTGGTTG
AGTACTCACCAGTCACAGAAAAGCATCTTACGGATGGCATGACAGTAAGAGAATTATGCAGTGCTGCCAT
AACCATGAGTGATAACACTGCGGCCAACTTACTTCTGACAACGATCGGAGGACCGAAGGAGCTAACCGCT
TTTTTGCACAACATGGGGGATCATGTAACTCGCCTTGATCGTTGGGAACCGGAGCTGAATGAAGCCATAC
CAAACGACGAGCGTGACACCACGATGCCTGCAGCAATGGCAACAACGTTGCGCAAACTATTAACTGGCGA
ACTACTTACTCTAGCTTCCCGGCAACAATTAATAGACTGGATGGAGGCGGATAAAGTTGCAGGACCACTT
CTGCGCTCGGCCCTTCCGGCTGGCTGGTTTATTGCTGATAAATCTGGAGCCGGTGAGCGTGGGTCTCGCG
GTATCATTGCAGCACTGGGGCCAGATGGTAAGCCCTCCCGTATCGTAGTTATCTACACGACGGGGAGTCA
GGCAACTATGGATGAACGAAATAGACAGATCGCTGAGATAGGTGCCTCACTGATTAAGCATTGGTAACTG
TCAGACCAAGTTTACTCATATATACTTTAGATTGATTTAAAACTTCATTTTTAATTTAAAAGGATCTAGG
TGAAGATCCTTTTTGATAATCTCATGACCAAAATCCCTTAACGTGAGTTTTCGTTCCACTGAGCGTCAGA
CCCCGTAGAAAAGATCAAAGGATCTTCTTGAGATCCTTTTTTTCTGCGCGTAATCTGCTGCTTGCAAACA
AAAAAACCACCGCTACCAGCGGTGGTTTGTTTGCCGGATCAAGAGCTACCAACTCTTTTTCCGAAGGTAA
CTGGCTTCAGCAGAGCGCAGATACCAAATACTGTCCTTCTAGTGTAGCCGTAGTTAGGCCACCACTTCAA
GAACTCTGTAGCACCGCCTACATACCTCGCTCTGCTAATCCTGTTACCAGTGGCTGCTGCCAGTGGCGAT
AAGTCGTGTCTTACCGGGTTGGACTCAAGACGATAGTTACCGGATAAGGCGCAGCGGTCGGGCTGAACGG
GGGGTTCGTGCACACAGCCCAGCTTGGAGCGAACGACCTACACCGAACTGAGATACCTACAGCGTGAGCT
ATGAGAAAGCGCCACGCTTCCCGAAGGGAGAAAGGCGGACAGGTATCCGGTAAGCGGCAGGGTCGGAACA
GGAGAGCGCACGAGGGAGCTTCCAGGGGGAAACGCCTGGTATCTTTATAGTCCTGTCGGGTTTCGCCACC
TCTGACTTGAGCGTCGATTTTTGTGATGCTCGTCAGGGGGGCGGAGCCTATGGAAAAACGCCAGCAACGC
GGCCTTTTTACGGTTCCTGGCCTTTTGCTGGCCTTTTGCTCACATGTTCTTTCCTGCGTTATCCCCTGAT
TCTGTGGATAACCGTATTACCGCCTTTGAGTGAGCTGATACCGCTCGCCGCAGCCGAACGACCGAGCGCA
GCGAGTCAGTGAGCGAGGAAGCGGAAGAGCGCCTGATGCGGTATTTTCTCCTTACGCATCTGTGCGGTAT
TTCACACCGCAATGGTGCACTCTCAGTACAATCTGCTCTGATGCCGCATAGTTAAGCCAGTATACACTCC
GCTATCGCTACGTGACTGGGTCATGGCTGCGCCCCGACACCCGCCAACACCCGCTGACGCGCCCTGACGG
GCTTGTCTGCTCCCGGCATCCGCTTACAGACAAGCTGTGACCGTCTCCGGGAGCTGCATGTGTCAGAGGT
TTTCACCGTCATCACCGAAACGCGCGAGGCAGCTGCGGTAAAGCTCATCAGCGTGGTCGTGAAGCGATTC
ACAGATGTCTGCCTGTTCATCCGCGTCCAGCTCGTTGAGTTTCTCCAGAAGCGTTAATGTCTGGCTTCTG
ATAAAGCGGGCCATGTTAAGGGCGGTTTTTTCCTGTTTGGTCACTGATGCCTCCGTGTAAGGGGGATTTC
TGTTCATGGGGGTAATGATACCGATGAAACGAGAGAGGATGCTCACGATACGGGTTACTGATGATGAACA
TGCCCGGTTACTGGAACGTTGTGAGGGTAAACAACTGGCGGTATGGATGCGGCGGGACCAGAGAAAAATC
ACTCAGGGTCAATGCCAGCGCTTCGTTAATACAGATGTAGGTGTTCCACAGGGTAGCCAGCAGCATCCTG
CGATGCAGATCCGGAACATAATGGTGCAGGGCGCTGACTTCCGCGTTTCCAGACTTTACGAAACACGGAA
ACCGAAGACCATTCATGTTGTTGCTCAGGTCGCAGACGTTTTGCAGCAGCAGTCGCTTCACGTTCGCTCG
CGTATCGGTGATTCATTCTGCTAACCAGTAAGGCAACCCCGCCAGCCTAGCCGGGTCCTCAACGACAGGA
GCACGATCATGCGCACCCGTGGGGCCGCCATGCCGGCGATAATGGCCTGCTTCTCGCCGAAACGTTTGGT
GGCGGGACCAGTGACGAAGGCTTGAGCGAGGGCGTGCAAGATTCCGAATACCGCAAGCGACAGGCCGATC
ATCGTCGCGCTCCAGCGAAAGCGGTCCTCGCCGAAAATGACCCAGAGCGCTGCCGGCACCTGTCCTACGA
GTTGCATGATAAAGAAGACAGTCATAAGTGCGGCGACGATAGTCATGCCCCGCGCCCACCGGAAGGAGCT
GACTGGGTTGAAGGCTCTCAAGGGCATCGGTCGAGATCCCGGTGCCTAATGAGTGAGCTAACTTACATTA
ATTGCGTTGCGCTCACTGCCCGCTTTCCAGTCGGGAAACCTGTCGTGCCAGCTGCATTAATGAATCGGCC
AACGCGCGGGGAGAGGCGGTTTGCGTATTGGGCGCCAGGGTGGTTTTTCTTTTCACC
Features (pLannotate 1.2.2; 20 found; start..end, strand, type, name):
    969..1046    -  promoter       lacI promoter: lacI
   1054..1333    -  CDS            TcR (fragment): tetracycline efflux protein; tet; confers resistance to tetracycline
   1355..1373    +  promoter       T7 promoter: promoter for bacteriophage T7 RNA polymerase
   1374..1398    +  protein_bind   lac operator: The lac repressor binds to the lac operator to inhibit transcription in E. coli. This inhibition can be relieved by adding lactose or isopropyl-β-D-thiogalactopyranoside (IPTG). lac repressor encoded by lacI
   1413..1435    +  RBS            RBS: efficient ribosome binding site from bacteriophage T7 gene 10 (Olins and Rangwala, 1989)
   1478..2221    +  CDS            ptsI (fragment): PT1_ECOLI - Experimental evidence at protein level: Swiss-Prot protein existence level 1. General (non sugar-specific) component of the phosphoenolpyruvate-dependent sugar phosphotransferase system (sugar PTS). This major carbohydrate active-transport system catalyzes the phosphorylation of incoming sugar substrates concomitantly with their translocation across the cell membrane. Enzyme I transfers the phosphoryl group from phosphoenolpyruvate (PEP) to the phosphoryl carrier protein (HPr) (PubMed:7876255, PubMed:12705838, PubMed:17053069). Can also use (Z)-3-fluoro-PEP (ZFPEP), (Z)-3-methyl- P
   2252..3673    +  CDS            FTO (fragment): FTO_HUMAN - Also known as KIAA1752 From Homo sapiens (Human).
   3717..3734    +  CDS            9xHis (fragment): 9xHis affinity tag
   3744..3793    +  CDS            SET1 (fragment): solubility-enhancement tag derived from T7 phage gene 10B
   3801..3848    +  terminator     T7 terminator: transcription terminator for bacteriophage T7 RNA polymerase
   3885..4313    +  rep_origin     f1 ori (sequence partly withheld): f1 bacteriophage origin of replication; arrow indicates direction of (+) strand synthesis
   4366..4470    +  promoter       AmpR promoter: bla
   4471..5331    +  CDS            AmpR: β-lactamase; bla; confers resistance to ampicillin, carbenicillin, and related antibiotics
   5502..6090    +  rep_origin     ori: high-copy-number ColE1/pMB1/pBR322/pUC origin of replication
   6276..6415    -  misc_feature   bom: basis of mobility region from pBR322
   6517..6708    -  CDS            rop: Rop protein, which maintains plasmids at low copy number; rop
   6725..7105    +  CDS            YPB1_ECOLX: Protein predicted: Swiss-Prot protein existence level 4. From Escherichia coli.
   7177..7468    -  CDS            TcR (fragment): tetracycline efflux protein; tet; confers resistance to tetracycline
   7483..7504    -  protein_bind   CAP binding site: CAP binding activates transcription in the presence of cAMP. E. coli catabolite activator protein
   7517..968     -  CDS            lacI (across the origin): lac repressor; lacI; The lac repressor binds to the lac operator to inhibit transcription in E. coli. This inhibition can be relieved by adding lactose or isopropyl-β-D-thiogalactopyranoside (IPTG).
