[The description below was written by a language model from this plasmid's Addgene catalogue record and pLannotate feature annotations shown in this document.]
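Description:
pET-EIN-FTO(32-505) is a bacterial expression plasmid built on the Novagen pET-21a backbone for producing a truncated form of the human RNA demethylase FTO (fat mass and obesity-associated protein, residues 32–505) in E. coli. It is propagated through a ColE1/pBR322-type origin accompanied by the bom region and the rop gene, which moderates copy number, and it also carries an f1 origin for single-stranded DNA production. Selection is by ampicillin through the β-lactamase gene. The annotated tetracycline-resistance fragments are non-functional pBR322 remnants typical of pET backbones.

The expression cassette follows the standard pET layout: a T7 promoter followed immediately by a lac operator, the phage T7 gene 10 ribosome binding site, the open reading frame and a T7 terminator, with a plasmid-borne lacI gene supplying repressor. Transcription therefore depends on a host that provides T7 RNA polymerase and is induced with IPTG. The coding region fuses a six-histidine tag and EIN, the N-terminal domain of E. coli Enzyme I (the ptsI product of the sugar phosphotransferase system), to the N-terminus of the FTO fragment, which was inserted by Gibson assembly. The feature table also detects a histidine-tag sequence downstream of FTO, corresponding to the C-terminal tag position of pET-21a, but the record does not say whether it is translated in frame. The N-terminal histidine tag listed in the catalogue entry is not separately annotated.

According to the record, the EIN fusion is meant to facilitate recombinant expression and purification of FTO. The depositor describes the plasmid as a counterpart of an equivalent construct carrying Alkbh5 in place of FTO. The sequenced record is 7,631 nt, slightly shorter than the stated total of 7,644 bp.
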