Addgene plasmid #186466: pET-EIN-FTO(32-505)
Purpose: Expresses human RNA demythelase protein FTO 32-505 amino acid sequence with N-terminal fusion with the N-domain of EI ( e.coli protein)
Depositing lab: Vincenzo Venditti. Depositing organization: Iowa State University. Publication: N-terminal fusion of the N-terminal domain of bacterial enzyme I facilitates recombinant expression and purification of the human RNA demethylases FTO and Alkbh5. Khatiwada B, Purslow JA, Underbakke ES, Venditti V. Protein Expr Purif. 2019 Nov 15;167:105540. doi: 10.1016/j.pep.2019.105540. PubMed 31740367.
Backbone
  Vector backbone: pET (21a)
  Backbone manufacturer: Novagen
  Backbone size w/o insert (bp): 6222
  Total vector size (bp): 7644
  Modifications to backbone: The size is 6Histidine+EIN+ Pet21a
  Vector type: Bacterial Expression
Growth in bacteria
  Bacterial resistance: Ampicillin, 100 μg/mL
  Growth temperature: 37°C
  Growth strain: DH5alpha
  Copy number: Unknown
Gene/Insert
  Gene/Insert name: Fat mass obesity associated protein (alt name: FTO)
  Species: H. sapiens (human)
  Insert size (bp): 1421
  Mutation: amino acid 32-505
  Entrez Gene: FTO (a.k.a. ALKBH9, BMIQ14, GDFD, IFEX9)
  Promoter: T7
  Tag / fusion protein: 6 Histidine-EIN (N-terminal domain of E.coli Enzyme I) (N terminal on backbone)
  Cloning method: Gibson Cloning
  Sequencing primers: 5′ ATTTCAGGCATTTTAGCAT
Terms and licenses: Academic/Nonprofit Terms; Industry Terms: Not Available to Industry
Depositor comments: The article where this gene was cloned is as follows- https://pubmed.ncbi.nlm.nih.gov/31740367/ This gene is similar to another addgene deposit (Number 125732) instead of Alkbh5 sequence FTO sequence is inserted.
How to cite: pET-EIN-FTO(32-505) was a gift from Vincenzo Venditti (Addgene plasmid # 186466 ; http://n2t.net/addgene:186466 ; RRID:Addgene_186466)
